Addgene plasmid #19510: pcDNA5/FRT/TO V5 HSPA1A
Depositing lab: Harm Kampinga. Depositing organization: University Medical Center Groningen. Publication: Computational analysis of the human HSPH/HSPA/DNAJ family and cloning of a human HSPH/HSPA/DNAJ expression library. Hageman J, Kampinga HH. Cell Stress Chaperones. 2009 Jan;14(1):1-21. doi: 10.1007/s12192-008-0060-2. Epub 2008 Aug 7. PubMed 18686016.
Backbone
  Vector backbone: pcDNA5/FRT/TO
  Backbone manufacturer: Invitrogen
  Backbone size w/o insert (bp): 5137
  Vector type: Mammalian Expression
  Selectable markers: Hygromycin
Growth in bacteria
  Bacterial resistance: Ampicillin, 100 μg/mL
  Growth temperature: 37°C
  Growth strain: DH5alpha
  Copy number: High Copy
Gene/Insert
  Gene/Insert name: heat shock 70kDa protein 1A (alt names: HSPA1A; HSP72; HSPA1; HSP70I; HSPA1B; HSP70-1; HSP70-1A)
  Species: H. sapiens (human)
  Insert size (bp): 1979
  Entrez Gene: HSPA1A (a.k.a. HEL-S-103, HSP70, HSP70-1, HSP70-1A, HSP70-2, HSP70.1, HSP70.2, HSP70I, HSP72, HSPA1)
  Tag / fusion protein: V5 (N terminal on insert)
  Cloning method: Restriction Enzyme; 5′ cloning site BamHI (not destroyed); 3′ cloning site NotI (not destroyed)
  Sequencing primers: 5′ LNCX; 3′ BGH-rev
Terms and licenses: Academic/Nonprofit Terms; Industry Terms: Not Available to Industry
Depositor comments: Part of the HSP70 gene family Disclaimer: For cloning the various HSP genes, the Stratagene reference RNA for cDNA synthesis was used and genes were amplified from this mixture that originates from 10 different cell lines from different somatic origin and ultimately coming from 10 different individuals. This strategy was used to maximize the chance for the presence of individual HSP transcripts. Users must be aware that this mixture thus represents 20 complete haploid genomes, meaning that for each individual gene there might be polymorphisms that could potentially have functional consequences. The library was sequence verified only for the presence of the correct gene.
How to cite: pcDNA5/FRT/TO V5 HSPA1A was a gift from Harm Kampinga (Addgene plasmid # 19510 ; http://n2t.net/addgene:19510 ; RRID:Addgene_19510)
