[The description below was written by a language model from this plasmid's Addgene catalogue record and pLannotate feature annotations shown in this document.]
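Description:
pcDNA5/FRT/TO V5 HSPA1A is a mammalian expression plasmid built on the Invitrogen pcDNA5/FRT/TO backbone, carrying the human heat shock 70 kDa protein 1A coding sequence (HSPA1A, also known as HSP72 or HSP70-1) with an N-terminal V5 epitope tag. The insert was placed between BamHI and NotI sites, both retained. In bacteria the plasmid is maintained through a high-copy ColE1/pUC-type origin and an ampicillin resistance gene under its own bla promoter. Residual lac promoter/operator and f1 origin fragments are backbone remnants.

Expression is driven by the CMV immediate-early enhancer and promoter, followed directly by short tet operator sequences. The annotation software labels these as PLtetO-1 and TRE3GV fragments, but they correspond to the tandem operators implied by the "TO" in the backbone name. In cells producing the Tet repressor, transcription is held off until tetracycline or doxycycline is added, while in other cells the promoter behaves constitutively. The V5-HSPA1A transcript ends at the bovine growth hormone polyadenylation signal. Downstream lies an FRT site immediately preceding a hygromycin resistance gene with an SV40 polyadenylation signal. No complete promoter is annotated ahead of this gene, which fits the usual design in which FLP-mediated integration into a genomic FRT landing site supplies the promoter and so allows hygromycin selection of isogenic, single-copy stable lines.

The construct belongs to a human HSPH/HSPA/DNAJ chaperone expression library. The depositor notes that inserts were amplified from pooled reference RNA from ten cell lines, so polymorphisms with possible functional consequences may be present. Clones were sequence verified only for the presence of the correct gene.
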