Features (pLannotate 1.2.2; 22 found; start..end, strand, type, name):
     28..80      -  misc_feature   bom (fragment): basis of mobility region from pBR322
    235..614     +  enhancer       CMV enhancer: human cytomegalovirus immediate early enhancer
    615..818     +  promoter       CMV promoter: human cytomegalovirus (CMV) immediate early promoter
    820..839     +  promoter       PLtetO-1 promoter (fragment): modified phage lambda PL promoter with tet operator sites (Lutz and Bujard, 1997)
    841..860     +  promoter       PLtetO-1 promoter (fragment): modified phage lambda PL promoter with tet operator sites (Lutz and Bujard, 1997)
    868..901     +  promoter       TRE3GV promoter (fragment): 3rd-generation Tet-responsive promoter that can be activated by binding of Tet-On® 3G, optimized for retroviral and lentiviral vectors
    996..1037    +  CDS            V5 tag: epitope tag from simian virus 5
   1047..2969    +  CDS            HSPA1A: HS71A_HUMAN - Also known as HSP72 From Homo sapiens (Human).
   3023..3247    +  polyA_signal   bGH poly(A) signal: bovine growth hormone polyadenylation signal
   3251..3272    +  promoter       SV40 promoter (fragment): SV40 enhancer and early promoter
   3293..3526    +  rep_origin     f1 ori (fragment) (sequence partly withheld): f1 bacteriophage origin of replication; arrow indicates direction of (+) strand synthesis
   3531..3578    +  protein_bind   FRT: FLP-mediated recombination occurs in the 8-bp core sequence TCTAGAAA (Turan and Bode, 2011). FLP recombinase from the Saccharomyces cerevisiae 2μ plasmid
   3586..4608    +  CDS            HygR: aminoglycoside phosphotransferase from E. coli; aph(4)-Ia; confers resistance to hygromycin
   4618..4743    +  CDS            ble (fragment): BLE_KLEPN - Experimental evidence at protein level: Swiss-Prot protein existence level 1. Binding protein with a strong affinity to the bleomycin family of antibiotics. Binds to CL990; an antimitotic-antibiotic compound. From Klebsiella pneumoniae.
   4738..4859    +  polyA_signal   SV40 poly(A) signal: SV40 polyadenylation signal
   4932..4948    -  protein_bind   lac operator: The lac repressor binds to the lac operator to inhibit transcription in E. coli. This inhibition can be relieved by adding lactose or isopropyl-β-D-thiogalactopyranoside (IPTG). lac repressor encoded by lacI
   4956..4986    -  promoter       lac promoter: promoter for the E. coli lac operon
   5001..5022    -  protein_bind   CAP binding site: CAP binding activates transcription in the presence of cAMP. E. coli catabolite activator protein
   5035..5127    -  CDS            lacI (fragment): lac repressor; lacI; The lac repressor binds to the lac operator to inhibit transcription in E. coli. This inhibition can be relieved by adding lactose or isopropyl-β-D-thiogalactopyranoside (IPTG).
   5310..5898    -  rep_origin     ori: high-copy-number ColE1/pMB1/pBR322/pUC origin of replication
   6069..6929    -  CDS            AmpR: β-lactamase; bla; confers resistance to ampicillin, carbenicillin, and related antibiotics
   6930..7034    -  promoter       AmpR promoter: bla
>Addgene plasmid #19510 | pcDNA5/FRT/TO V5 HSPA1A | depositor full sequence | sequence record 9146 | Author sequence
GACGGATCGGGAGATCTCCCGATCCCCTATGGTGCACTCTCAGTACAATCTGCTCTGATGCCGCATAGTT
AAGCCAGTATCTGCTCCCTGCTTGTGTGTTGGAGGTCGCTGAGTAGTGCGCGAGCAAAATTTAAGCTACA
ACAAGGCAAGGCTTGACCGACAATTGCATGAAGAATCTGCTTAGGGTTAGGCGTTTTGCGCTGCTTCGCG
ATGTACGGGCCAGATATACGCGTTGACATTGATTATTGACTAGTTATTAATAGTAATCAATTACGGGGTC
ATTAGTTCATAGCCCATATATGGAGTTCCGCGTTACATAACTTACGGTAAATGGCCCGCCTGGCTGACCG
CCCAACGACCCCCGCCCATTGACGTCAATAATGACGTATGTTCCCATAGTAACGCCAATAGGGACTTTCC
ATTGACGTCAATGGGTGGAGTATTTACGGTAAACTGCCCACTTGGCAGTACATCAAGTGTATCATATGCC
AAGTACGCCCCCTATTGACGTCAATGACGGTAAATGGCCCGCCTGGCATTATGCCCAGTACATGACCTTA
TGGGACTTTCCTACTTGGCAGTACATCTACGTATTAGTCATCGCTATTACCATGGTGATGCGGTTTTGGC
AGTACATCAATGGGCGTGGATAGCGGTTTGACTCACGGGGATTTCCAAGTCTCCACCCCATTGACGTCAA
TGGGAGTTTGTTTTGGCACCAAAATCAACGGGACTTTCCAAAATGTCGTAACAACTCCGCCCCATTGACG
CAAATGGGCGGTAGGCGTGTACGGTGGGAGGTCTATATAAGCAGAGCTCTCCCTATCAGTGATAGAGATC
TCCCTATCAGTGATAGAGATCGTCGACGAGCTCGTTTAGTGAACCGTCAGATCGCCTGGAGACGCCATCC
ACGCTGTTTTGACCTCCATAGAAGACACCGGGACCGATCCAGCCTCCGGACTCTAGCGTTTAAACTTAAG
CTTGAATTCACCATGGGTAAGCCTATCCCTAACCCTCTCCTCGGTCTCGATTCTACGGGATCCACCATGG
CCAAAGCCGCGGCGATCGGCATCGACCTGGGCACCACCTACTCCTGCGTGGGGGTGTTCCAACACGGCAA
GGTGGAGATCATCGCCAACGACCAGGGCAACCGCACCACCCCCAGCTACGTGGCCTTCACGGACACCGAG
CGGCTCATCGGGGATGCGGCCAAGAACCAGGTGGCGCTGAACCCGCAGAACACCGTGTTTGACGCGAAGC
GGCTGATCGGCCGCAAGTTCGGCGACCCGGTGGTGCAGTCGGACATGAAGCACTGGCCTTTCCAGGTGAT
CAACGACGGAGACAAGCCCAAGGTGCAGGTGAGCTACAAGGGGGACACCAAGGCATTCTACCCCGAGGAG
ATCTCGTCCATGGTGCTGACCAAGATGAAGGAGATCGCCGAGGCGTACCTGGGCTACCCGGTGACCAACG
CGGTGATCACCGTGCCGGCCTACTTCAACGACTCGCAGCGCCAGGCCACCAAGGATGCGGGTGTGATCGC
GGGGCTCAACGTGCTGCGGATCATCAACGAGCCCACGGCCGCCGCCATCGCCTACGGCCTGGACAGAACG
GGCAAGGGGGAGCGCAACGTGCTCATCTTTGACCTGGGCGGGGGCACCTTCGACGTGTCCATCCTGACGA
TCGACGACGGCATCTTCGAGGTGAAGGCCACGGCCGGGGACACCCACCTGGGTGGGGAGGACTTTGACAA
CAGGCTGGTGAACCACTTCGTGGAGGAGTTCAAGAGAAAACACAAGAAGGACATCAGCCAGAACAAGCGA
GCCGTGAGGCGGCTGCGCACCGCCTGCGAGAGGGCCAAGAGGACCCTGTCGTCCAGCACCCAGGCCAGCC
TGGAGATCGACTCCCTGTTTGAGGGCATCGACTTCTACACGTCCATCACCAGGGCGAGGTTCGAGGAGCT
GTGCTCCGACCTGTTCCGAAGCACCCTGGAGCCCGTGGAGAAGGCTCTGCGCGACGCCAAGCTGGACAAG
GCCCAGATTCACGACCTGGTCCTGGTCGGGGGCTCCACCCGCATCCCCAAGGTGCAGAAGCTGCTGCAGG
ACTTCTTCAACGGGCGCGACCTGAACAAGAGCATCAACCCCGACGAGGCTGTGGCCTACGGGGCGGCGGT
GCAGGCGGCCATCCTGATGGGGGACAAGTCCGAGAACGTGCAGGACCTGCTGCTGCTGGACGTGGCTCCC
CTGTCGCTGGGGCTGGAGACGGCCGGAGGCGTGATGACTGCCCTGATCAAGCGCAACTCCACCATCCCCA
CCAAGCAGACGCAGATCTTCACCACCTACTCCGACAACCAACCCGGGGTGCTGATCCAGGTGTACGAGGG
CGAGAGGGCCATGACGAAAGACAACAATCTGTTGGGGCGCTTCGAGCTGAGCGGCATCCCTCCGGCCCCC
AGGGGCGTGCCCCAGATCGAGGTGACCTTCGACATCGATGCCAACGGCATCCTGAACGTCACGGCCACGG
ACAAGAGCACCGGCAAGGCCAACAAGATCACCATCACCAACGACAAGGGCCGCCTGAGCAAGGAGGAGAT
CGAGCGCATGGTGCAGGAGGCGGAGAAGTACAAAGCGGAGGACGAGGTGCAGCGCGAGAGGGTGTCAGCC
AAGAACGCCCTGGAGTCCTACGCCTTCAACATGAAGAGCGCCGTGGAGGATGAGGGGCTCAAGGGCAAGA
TCAGCGAGGCCGACAAGAAGAAGGTGCTGGACAAGTGTCAAGAGGTCATCTCGTGGCTGGACGCCAACAC
CTTGGCCGAGAAGGACGAGTTTGAGCACAAGAGGAAGGAGCTGGAGCAGGTGTGTAACCCCATCATCAGC
GGACTGTACCAGGGTGCCGGTGGTCCCGGGCCTGGGGGCTTCGGGGCTCAGGGTCCCAAGGGAGGGTCTG
GGTCAGGCCCCACCATTGAGGAGGTAGATTAGGCGGCCGCTCGAGTCTAGAGGGCCCGTTTAAACCCGCT
GATCAGCCTCGACTGTGCCTTCTAGTTGCCAGCCATCTGTTGTTTGCCCCTCCCCCGTGCCTTCCTTGAC
CCTGGAAGGTGCCACTCCCACTGTCCTTTCCTAATAAAATGAGGAAATTGCATCGCATTGTCTGAGTAGG
TGTCATTCTATTCTGGGGGGTGGGGTGGGGCAGGACAGCAAGGGGGAGGATTGGGAAGACAATAGCAGGC
ATGCTGGGGATGCGGTGGGCTCTATGGCTTCTGAGGCGGAAAGAACCAGCTGGGGCTCTAGGGGGTATCC
CC
[124 nt withheld, positions 3293-3416]
C
[91 nt withheld, positions 3418-3508]
AGGGTGATGGTTCACGTACCTAGAAGTTCCTATTCCGAAGTTCCTATTCTCTAGAAAGTATAGGAACTTC
CTTGGCCAAAAAGCCTGAACTCACCGCGACGTCTGTCGAGAAGTTTCTGATCGAAAAGTTCGACAGCGTC
TCCGACCTGATGCAGCTCTCGGAGGGCGAAGAATCTCGTGCTTTCAGCTTCGATGTAGGAGGGCGTGGAT
ATGTCCTGCGGGTAAATAGCTGCGCCGATGGTTTCTACAAAGATCGTTATGTTTATCGGCACTTTGCATC
GGCCGCGCTCCCGATTCCGGAAGTGCTTGACATTGGGGAATTCAGCGAGAGCCTGACCTATTGCATCTCC
CGCCGTGCACAGGGTGTCACGTTGCAAGACCTGCCTGAAACCGAACTGCCCGCTGTTCTGCAGCCGGTCG
CGGAGGCCATGGATGCGATCGCTGCGGCCGATCTTAGCCAGACGAGCGGGTTCGGCCCATTCGGACCGCA
AGGAATCGGTCAATACACTACATGGCGTGATTTCATATGCGCGATTGCTGATCCCCATGTGTATCACTGG
CAAACTGTGATGGACGACACCGTCAGTGCGTCCGTCGCGCAGGCTCTCGATGAGCTGATGCTTTGGGCCG
AGGACTGCCCCGAAGTCCGGCACCTCGTGCACGCGGATTTCGGCTCCAACAATGTCCTGACGGACAATGG
CCGCATAACAGCGGTCATTGACTGGAGCGAGGCGATGTTCGGGGATTCCCAATACGAGGTCGCCAACATC
TTCTTCTGGAGGCCGTGGTTGGCTTGTATGGAGCAGCAGACGCGCTACTTCGAGCGGAGGCATCCGGAGC
TTGCAGGATCGCCGCGGCTCCGGGCGTATATGCTCCGCATTGGTCTTGACCAACTCTATCAGAGCTTGGT
TGACGGCAATTTCGATGATGCAGCTTGGGCGCAGGGTCGATGCGACGCAATCGTCCGATCCGGAGCCGGG
ACTGTCGGGCGTACACAAATCGCCCGCAGAAGCGCGGCCGTCTGGACCGATGGCTGTGTAGAAGTACTCG
CCGATAGTGGAAACCGACGCCCCAGCACTCGTCCGAGGGCAAAGGAATAGCACGTACTACGAGATTTCGA
TTCCACCGCCGCCTTCTATGAAAGGTTGGGCTTCGGAATCGTTTTCCGGGACGCCGGCTGGATGATCCTC
CAGCGCGGGGATCTCATGCTGGAGTTCTTCGCCCACCCCAACTTGTTTATTGCAGCTTATAATGGTTACA
AATAAAGCAATAGCATCACAAATTTCACAAATAAAGCATTTTTTTCACTGCATTCTAGTTGTGGTTTGTC
CAAACTCATCAATGTATCTTATCATGTCTGTATACCGTCGACCTCTAGCTAGAGCTTGGCGTAATCATGG
TCATAGCTGTTTCCTGTGTGAAATTGTTATCCGCTCACAATTCCACACAACATACGAGCCGGAAGCATAA
AGTGTAAAGCCTGGGGTGCCTAATGAGTGAGCTAACTCACATTAATTGCGTTGCGCTCACTGCCCGCTTT
CCAGTCGGGAAACCTGTCGTGCCAGCTGCATTAATGAATCGGCCAACGCGCGGGGAGAGGCGGTTTGCGT
ATTGGGCGCTCTTCCGCTTCCTCGCTCACTGACTCGCTGCGCTCGGTCGTTCGGCTGCGGCGAGCGGTAT
CAGCTCACTCAAAGGCGGTAATACGGTTATCCACAGAATCAGGGGATAACGCAGGAAAGAACATGTGAGC
AAAAGGCCAGCAAAAGGCCAGGAACCGTAAAAAGGCCGCGTTGCTGGCGTTTTTCCATAGGCTCCGCCCC
CCTGACGAGCATCACAAAAATCGACGCTCAAGTCAGAGGTGGCGAAACCCGACAGGACTATAAAGATACC
AGGCGTTTCCCCCTGGAAGCTCCCTCGTGCGCTCTCCTGTTCCGACCCTGCCGCTTACCGGATACCTGTC
CGCCTTTCTCCCTTCGGGAAGCGTGGCGCTTTCTCATAGCTCACGCTGTAGGTATCTCAGTTCGGTGTAG
GTCGTTCGCTCCAAGCTGGGCTGTGTGCACGAACCCCCCGTTCAGCCCGACCGCTGCGCCTTATCCGGTA
ACTATCGTCTTGAGTCCAACCCGGTAAGACACGACTTATCGCCACTGGCAGCAGCCACTGGTAACAGGAT
TAGCAGAGCGAGGTATGTAGGCGGTGCTACAGAGTTCTTGAAGTGGTGGCCTAACTACGGCTACACTAGA
AGAACAGTATTTGGTATCTGCGCTCTGCTGAAGCCAGTTACCTTCGGAAAAAGAGTTGGTAGCTCTTGAT
CCGGCAAACAAACCACCGCTGGTAGCGGTGGTTTTTTTGTTTGCAAGCAGCAGATTACGCGCAGAAAAAA
AGGATCTCAAGAAGATCCTTTGATCTTTTCTACGGGGTCTGACGCTCAGTGGAACGAAAACTCACGTTAA
GGGATTTTGGTCATGAGATTATCAAAAAGGATCTTCACCTAGATCCTTTTAAATTAAAAATGAAGTTTTA
AATCAATCTAAAGTATATATGAGTAAACTTGGTCTGACAGTTACCAATGCTTAATCAGTGAGGCACCTAT
CTCAGCGATCTGTCTATTTCGTTCATCCATAGTTGCCTGACTCCCCGTCGTGTAGATAACTACGATACGG
GAGGGCTTACCATCTGGCCCCAGTGCTGCAATGATACCGCGAGACCCACGCTCACCGGCTCCAGATTTAT
CAGCAATAAACCAGCCAGCCGGAAGGGCCGAGCGCAGAAGTGGTCCTGCAACTTTATCCGCCTCCATCCA
GTCTATTAATTGTTGCCGGGAAGCTAGAGTAAGTAGTTCGCCAGTTAATAGTTTGCGCAACGTTGTTGCC
ATTGCTACAGGCATCGTGGTGTCACGCTCGTCGTTTGGTATGGCTTCATTCAGCTCCGGTTCCCAACGAT
CAAGGCGAGTTACATGATCCCCCATGTTGTGCAAAAAAGCGGTTAGCTCCTTCGGTCCTCCGATCGTTGT
CAGAAGTAAGTTGGCCGCAGTGTTATCACTCATGGTTATGGCAGCACTGCATAATTCTCTTACTGTCATG
CCATCCGTAAGATGCTTTTCTGTGACTGGTGAGTACTCAACCAAGTCATTCTGAGAATAGTGTATGCGGC
GACCGAGTTGCTCTTGCCCGGCGTCAATACGGGATAATACCGCGCCACATAGCAGAACTTTAAAAGTGCT
CATCATTGGAAAACGTTCTTCGGGGCGAAAACTCTCAAGGATCTTACCGCTGTTGAGATCCAGTTCGATG
TAACCCACTCGTGCACCCAACTGATCTTCAGCATCTTTTACTTTCACCAGCGTTTCTGGGTGAGCAAAAA
CAGGAAGGCAAAATGCCGCAAAAAAGGGAATAAGGGCGACACGGAAATGTTGAATACTCATACTCTTCCT
TTTTCAATATTATTGAAGCATTTATCAGGGTTATTGTCTCATGAGCGGATACATATTTGAATGTATTTAG
AAAAATAAACAAATAGGGGTTCCGCGCACATTTCCCCGAAAAGTGCCACCTGACGTC
