>Addgene plasmid #19510 | pcDNA5/FRT/TO V5 HSPA1A | addgene partial sequence | sequence record 25287 | 19510 with LNCX
CTGTTTTGACCTCCATAGAAGANACCGGGACCGATCCAGCCTCCGGACTCTAGCGTTTAAACTTAAGCTT
GAATTCACCATGGGTAAGCCTATCCCTAACCCTCTCCTCGGTCTCGATTCTACGGGATCCACCATGGCCA
AAGCCGCGGCGATCGGCATCGACCTGGGCACCACCTACTCCTGCGTGGGGGTGTTCCAACACGGCAAGGT
GGAGATCATCGCCAACGACCAGGGCAACCGCACCACCCCCAGCTACGTGGCCTTCACGGACACCGAGCGG
CTCATCGGGGATGCGGCCAAGAACCAGGTGGCGCTGAACCCGCAGAACACCGTGTTTGACGCGAAGCGGC
TGATCGGCCGCAAGTTCGGCGACCCGGTGGTGCAGTCGGACATGAAGCACTGGCCTTTCCAGGTGATCAA
CGACGGAGACAAGCCCAAGGTGCAGGTGAGCTACAAGGGGGAGACCAAGGCATTCTACCCCGAGGAGATC
TCGTCCATGGTGCTGACCAAGATGAAGGAGATCGCCGAGGCGTACCTGGGCTACCCGGTGACCAACGCGG
TGATCACCNNNNNNNNNNNNNNNNAANNNNNNNNNNCNCCNGGCCACCAAGGATGCGGGNNGTGATCGCG
GGGCTCAACGTGCTGCGGATCATCAACGAGCCCACGGCCGCCGCCATCGNCTACNGNCTGGACAGAACGG
GCNANGGGGANCGCAACGTGCTC
